>Addgene plasmid #147853 | pAc5.1B-EGFP-DmNot1_1467-1717-K1537S_W | depositor full sequence | sequence record 290300 | Full Sequence
CTTCAAGGAATTAATTCTATATTCTAAAAACACAAATGATACTTCTAAAAAAAATCATGAATGGCATCAA
CTCTGAATCAAATCTTTGCAGATGCACCTACTTCTCATTTCCACTGTCACATCATTTTTCCAGATCTCGC
TGCCTGTTATGTGGCCCACAAACCAAGACACGTTTTATGGCCATTAAAGCTGGCTGATCGTCGCCAAACA
CCAAATACATATCAATATGTACATTCGAGAAAGAAGCGATCAAAGAAGCGTCTTCGGGCGAGTAGGAGAA
TGCGGAGGAGAAGGAGAACGAGCTGATCTAGTATCTCTCCACAATCCAATGCCAACTGACCAACTGGCCA
TATTCGGAGCAATTTGAAGCCAATTTCCATCGCCTGGCGATCGCTCCATTCTTGGCTATATGTTTTTCAC
CGTTCCCGGGGCCATTTTCAAAGACTCGTCGGTAAGATAAGATTGTGTCACTCGCTGTCTCTCTTCATTT
GTCGAAGAATGCTGAGGAATTTCGCGATGACGTCGGCGAGTATTTTGAAGAATGAGAATAATTTGTATTT
ATACGAAAATCAGTTAGTGGAATTTTCTACAAAAACATGTTATCTATAGATAATTTTGTTGCAAAATATG
TTGACTATGACAAAGATTGTATGTATATACCTTTAATGTATTCTCATTTTCTTATGTATTTATAATGGCA
ATGATGATACTGATGATATTTTAAGATGATGCCAGACCACAGGCTGATTTCTGCGTCTTTTGCCGAACGC
AGTGCATGTGCGGTTGTTGTTTTTTGGAATAGTTTCAATTTTCGGACTGTCCGCTTTGATTTCAGTTTCT
TGGCTTATTCAAAAAGCAAAGTAAAGCCAAAAAAGCGAGATGGCAATACCAAATGCGGCAAAACGGTAGT
GGAAGGAAAGGGGTGCGGGGCAGCGGAAGGAAGGGTGGGGCGGGGCGTGGCGGGGTCTGTGGCTGGGCGC
GACGTCACCGACGTTGGAGCCACTCCTTTGACCATGTGTGCGTGTGTGTATTATTCGTGTCTCGCCACTC
GCCGGTTGTTTTTTTCTTTTTATCTCGCTCTCTCTAGCGCCATCTCGTACGCATGCTCAACGCACCGCAT
GTTGCCGTGTCCTTTATGCGTCATTTTGGCTCGAAATAGGCAATTATTTAAACAAAGATTAGTCAACGAA
AACGCTAAAATAAATAAGTCTACAATATGGTTACTTATTGCCATGTGTGTGCAGCCAACGATAGCAACAA
AAGCAACAACACAGTGGCTTTCCCTCTTTCACTTTTTGTTTGCAAGCGCGTGCGAGCAAGACGGCACGAC
CGGCAAACGCAATTACGCTGACAAAGAGCAGACGAAGTTTTGGCCGAAAAACATCAAGGCGCCTGATACG
AATGCATTTGCAATAACAATTGCGATATTTAATATTGTTTATGAAGCTGTTTGACTTCAAAACACACAAA
AAAAAAAATAAAACAAATTATTTGAAAGAGAATTAGGAATCGGACAGCTTATCGTTACGGGCTAACAGCA
CACCGAGACGAAATAGCTTACCTGACGTCACAGCCTCTGGAAGAACTGCCGCCAAGCAGAGAGAGAGAGA
AAAAGAGGGAGAGCAGCTTAGACCGCATGTGCTTGTGTGTGAGGCGTCTCTCTCTTCGTCTCCTGTTTGC
GCAAACGCATAGACTGCACTGAGAAAATCGATTACCTATTTTTTATGAATGAATATTTGCACTATTACTA
TTCAAAACTATTAAGATAGCAATCACATTCAATAGCCAAATACTATACCACCTGAGCGATGCAACGAAAT
GATCAATTTGAGCAAAAATGCTGCATATTTAGGACGGCATCATTATAGAAATGCTTCTTGCTGTGTACTT
TTCTCTCGTCTGGCAGCTGTTTCGCCGTTATTGTTAAAACCGGCTTAAGTTAGGTGTGTTTTCTACGACT
AGTGATGCCCCTACTAGAAGATGTGTGTTGCACAAATGTCCCTGAATAACCAATTTGAAGTGCAGATAGC
AGTAAACGTAAGCTAATATGAATATTATTTAACTGTAATGTTTTAATATCGCTGGACATTACTAATAAAC
CCACTATAAACACATGTACATATGTATGTTTTGGCATACAATGAGTAGTTGGGGAAAAAATGTGTAAAAG
CACCGTGACCATCACAGCATAAAGATAACCAGCTGAAGTATCGAATATGAGTAACCCCCAAATTGAATCA
CATGCCGCAACTGATAGGACCCATGGAAGTACACTCTTCATGGCGATATACAAGACACACACAAGCACGA
ACACCCAGTTGCGGAGGAAATTCTCCGTAAATGAAAACCCAATCGGCGAACAATTCATACCCATATATGG
TAAAAGTTTTGAACGCGACTTGAGAGCGGAGAGCATTGCGGCTGATAAGGTTTTAGCGCTAAGCGGGCTT
TATAAAACGGGCTGCGGGACCAGTTTTCATATCACTACCGTTTGAGTTCTTGTGCTGTGTGGATACTCCT
CCCGACACAAAGCCGCTCCATCAGCCAGCAGTCGTCTAATCCAGAGACCCCGGATCGGGGTACCAACATG
GTGAGCAAGGGCGAGGAGCTGTTCACCGGGGTGGTGCCCATCCTGGTCGAGCTGGACGGCGACGTAAACG
GCCACAAGTTCAGCGTGTCCGGCGAGGGCGAGGGCGATGCCACCTACGGCAAGCTGACCCTGAAGTTCAT
CTGCACCACCGGCAAGCTGCCCGTGCCCTGGCCCACCCTCGTGACCACCCTGACCTACGGCGTGCAGTGC
TTCAGCCGCTACCCCGACCACATGAAGCAGCACGACTTCTTCAAGTCCGCCATGCCCGAAGGCTACGTCC
AGGAGCGCACCATCTTCTTCAAGGACGACGGCAACTACAAGACCCGCGCCGAGGTGAAGTTCGAGGGCGA
CACCCTGGTGAACCGCATCGAGCTGAAGGGCATCGACTTCAAGGAGGACGGCAACATCCTGGGGCACAAG
CTGGAGTACAACTACAACAGCCACAACGTCTATATCATGGCCGACAAGCAGAAGAACGGCATCAAGGTGA
ACTTCAAGATCCGCCACAACATCGAGGACGGCAGCGTGCAGCTCGCCGACCACTACCAGCAGAACACCCC
CATCGGCGACGGCCCCGTGCTGCTGCCCGACAACCACTACCTGAGCACCCAGTCCGCCCTGAGCAAAGAC
CCCAACGAGAAGCGCGATCACATGGTCCTGCTGGAGTTCGTGACCGCCGCCGGGATCACTCTCGGCATGG
ACGAGCTGTACAAGCCAAGCTTAATTAAGATGCGCTATTCATACGTGGACGTAAACGTGAGCAACTTCCA
GCTTATTGGTCAGCAGTTGGTACTGCCACCCAATACTCCGTTCCTGCACGCCAATCCCGGAATCAAACAC
ATGGTCGTCAACGCCGTGGAGCGCACGATAACCGACTGGTTGCAGCCTATTGTGGACCGAAGCATCCGCA
TTGCCTGTGCCACCACCGAGCAGATCATCCGCAGCGACTTCGCCCTGGATGCTGACGAGAACCGAATGCG
CACTGCCGCTCATCAGATGGTACGAAACCTTGCCGCCGGCATGGCCATGATTACCGGTAAGGATGAGATA
GCGCGTGCTATTAGCCAGAATCTGCACAAGGCCTTGCTGTCGGGTCTAAATGGGATGCCCAGCATGGCTG
AGATCCAAGCTGCTGCTATGCAGTTAGCCAGCGAAAATGTTGAGCTAGTTTGCGCTTTCATTCAGAAAAC
ATCTGCTGAAAAGGCAGCCGCAGAGATCGATAGGCGTCTAAGCACCGATTTCGAGACCAGAAAAATTGCT
CGTGAAGAGGGCAACCGCTTTGTGGACGCCCAGATCCTCACCTATCAACAGGAGCGTCTTCCAGAAGCAG
TGCGCATCAAGGTGGGCGCGGCTCCAGCTACACTTTATGCTGTGTACTCGGAGTTCGCTAGAAGCATACC
TGGCTTCCAGCAGATGAGCGATCGCGATATTGCCCTGTTTGTGCCCAAGCCGACGGATTTGTCTCAGCCA
AATGTGTTTGCTAATTGATCTAGAGGGCCCGCGGTTCGAAGGTAAGCCTATCCCTAACCCTCTCCTCGGT
CTCGATTCTACGCGTACCGGTCATCATCACCATCACCATTGAGTTTAAACCCGCTGATCAGCCTCGACTG
TGCCTTCTAAGGCCTGAGCTCGCTGATCAGCCTCGATCGAGGATCCAGACATGATAAGATACATTGATGA
GTTTGGACAAACCACAACTAGAATGCAGTGAAAAAAATGCTTTATTTGTGAAATTTGTGATGCTATTGCT
TTATTTGTAACCATTATAAGCTGCAATAAACAAGTTAACAACAACAATTGCATTCATTTTATGTTTCAGG
TTCAGGGGGAGGTGTGGGAGGTTTTTTAAAGCAAGTAAAACCTCTACAAATGTGGTATGGCTGATTATGA
TCAGTCGACCGATGCCCTTGAGAGCCTTCAACCCAGTCAGCTCCTTCCGGTGGGCGCGGGGCATGACTAT
CGTCGCCGCACTTATGACTGTCTTCTTTATCATGCAACTCGTAGGACAGGTGCCGGCAGCGCTCTGGGTC
ATTTTCGGCGAGGACCGCTTTCGCTGGAGCGCGACGATGATCGGCCTGTCGCTTGCGGTATTCGGAATCT
TGCACGCCCTCGCTCAAGCCTTCGTCACTGGTCCCGCCACCAAACGTTTCGGCGAGAAGCAGGCCATTAT
CGCCGGCATGGCGGCCGACGCGCTGGGCTACGTCTTGCTGGCGTTCGCGACGCGAGGCTGGATGGCCTTC
CCCATTATGATTCTTCTCGCTTCCGGCGGCATCGGGATGCCCGCGTTGCAGGCCATGCTGTCCAGGCAGG
TAGATGACGACCATCAGGGACAGCTTCAAGGATCGCTCGCGGCTCTTACCAGCCAGCAAAAGGCCAGGAA
CCGTAAAAAGGCCGCGTTGCTGGCGTTTTTCCATAGGCTCCGCCCCCCTGACGAGCATCACAAAAATCGA
CGCTCAAGTCAGAGGTGGCGAAACCCGACAGGACTATAAAGATACCAGGCGTTTCCCCCTGGAAGCTCCC
TCGTGCGCTCTCCTGTTCCGACCCTGCCGCTTACCGGATACCTGTCCGCCTTTCTCCCTTCGGGAAGCGT
GGCGCTTTCTCAATGCTCACGCTGTAGGTATCTCAGTTCGGTGTAGGTCGTTCGCTCCAAGCTGGGCTGT
GTGCACGAACCCCCCGTTCAGCCCGACCGCTGCGCCTTATCCGGTAACTATCGTCTTGAGTCCAACCCGG
TAAGACACGACTTATCGCCACTGGCAGCAGCCACTGGTAACAGGATTAGCAGAGCGAGGTATGTAGGCGG
TGCTACAGAGTTCTTGAAGTGGTGGCCTAACTACGGCTACACTAGAAGGACAGTATTTGGTATCTGCGCT
CTGCTGAAGCCAGTTACCTTCGGAAAAAGAGTTGGTAGCTCTTGATCCGGCAAACAAACCACCGCTGGTA
GCGGTGGTTTTTTTGTTTGCAAGCAGCAGATTACGCGCAGAAAAAAAGGATCTCAAGAAGATCCTTTGAT
CTTTTCTACGGGGTCTGACGCTCAGTGGAACGAAAACTCACGTTAAGGGATTTTGGTCATGAGATTATCA
AAAAGGATCTTCACCTAGATCCTTTTAAATTAAAAATGAAGTTTTAAATCAATCTAAAGTATATATGAGT
AAACTTGGTCTGACAGTTACCAATGCTTAATCAGTGAGGCACCTATCTCAGCGATCTGTCTATTTCGTTC
ATCCATAGTTGCCTGACTCCCCGTCGTGTAGATAACTACGATACGGGAGGGCTTACCATCTGGCCCCAGT
GCTGCAATGATACCGCGAGACCCACGCTCACCGGCTCCAGATTTATCAGCAATAAACCAGCCAGCCGGAA
GGGCCGAGCGCAGAAGTGGTCCTGCAACTTTATCCGCCTCCATCCAGTCTATTAATTGTTGCCGGGAAGC
TAGAGTAAGTAGTTCGCCAGTTAATAGTTTGCGCAACGTTGTTGCCATTGCTGCAGGCATCGTGGTGTCA
CGCTCGTCGTTTGGTATGGCTTCATTCAGCTCCGGTTCCCAACGATCAAGGCGAGTTACATGATCCCCCA
TGTTGTGCAAAAAAGCGGTTAGCTCCTTCGGTCCTCCGATCGTTGTCAGAAGTAAGTTGGCCGCAGTGTT
ATCACTCATGGTTATGGCAGCACTGCATAATTCTCTTACTGTCATGCCATCCGTAAGATGCTTTTCTGTG
ACTGGTGAGTACTCAACCAAGTCATTCTGAGAATAGTGTATGCGGCGACCGAGTTGCTCTTGCCCGGCGT
CAACACGGGATAATACCGCGCCACATAGCAGAACTTTAAAAGTGCTCATCATTGGAAAACGTTCTTCGGG
GCGAAAACTCTCAAGGATCTTACCGCTGTTGAGATCCAGTTCGATGTAACCCACTCGTGCACCCAACTGA
TCTTCAGCATCTTTTACTTTCACCAGCGTTTCTGGGTGAGCAAAAACAGGAAGGCAAAATGCCGCAAAAA
AGGGAATAAGGGCGACACGGAAATGTTGAATACTCATACTCTTCCTTTTTCAATATTATTGAAGCATTTA
TCAGGGTTATTGTCTCATGAGCGGATACATATTTGAATGTATTTAGAAAAATAAACAAATAGGGGTTCCG
CGCACATTTCCCCGAAAAGTGCCACCTGACGTCTAAGAAACCATTATTATCATGACATTAACCTATAAAA
ATAGGCGTATCACGAGGCCCTTTCGT
Features (pLannotate 1.2.2; 9 found; start..end, strand, type, name):
     56..2568    +  promoter       Ac5 promoter: Drosophila melanogaster actin 5C promoter
   2588..3304    +  CDS            EGFP: EGFP is a basic (constitutively fluorescent) green fluorescent protein published in 1996, derived from Aequorea victoria. It is reported to be a rapidly-maturing weak dimer with moderate acid sensitivity.
   4101..4142    +  CDS            V5 tag: epitope tag from simian virus 5
   4242..4376    -  polyA_signal   SV40 poly(A) signal: SV40 polyadenylation signal
   4399..4483    -  CDS            large T antigen (fragment): large T antigen from SV40 (simian virus 40)
   4484..4954    +  CDS            TcR (fragment): tetracycline efflux protein; tet; confers resistance to tetracycline
   4998..5586    -  rep_origin     ori: high-copy-number ColE1/pMB1/pBR322/pUC origin of replication
   5757..6617    -  CDS            AmpR: β-lactamase; bla; confers resistance to ampicillin, carbenicillin, and related antibiotics
   6618..6722    -  promoter       AmpR promoter: bla
