[The description below was written by a language model from this plasmid's Addgene catalogue record and pLannotate feature annotations shown in this document.]
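Description:
pAc5.1B-EGFP-DmNot1_1467-1717-K1537S_W is an insect-cell expression plasmid of about 6.8 kb. The catalogue lists the backbone as unknown, but the name and annotated features point to a pAc5.1-type vector. It is propagated in E. coli using a ColE1/pUC-family origin and selected with ampicillin through the β-lactamase gene and its own promoter. The record lists it as low copy, even though the origin is annotated as a high-copy type. Short annotated fragments of a tetracycline resistance gene and of SV40 large T antigen appear to be non-functional backbone remnants.

Expression is driven by the Drosophila melanogaster actin 5C (Ac5) promoter, a strong constitutive promoter commonly used in cultured fly cells. EGFP lies directly downstream. The unannotated stretch between EGFP and the vector's V5 epitope sequence has room for the insert, a fragment of D. melanogaster Not1 spanning residues 1467–1717 with a K1537S substitution. The arrangement implies an N-terminal EGFP fusion to the Not1 fragment. The record does not say whether the V5 tag is read in frame or is cut off by a stop codon. An SV40 polyadenylation signal follows the cassette. The "_W" suffix in the name is not explained, and the depositor notes that the supplied sequence may be theoretical.

Not1 is the scaffold subunit of the CCR4–NOT deadenylase complex. The associated publication concerns a DDX6–CNOT1 complex and W-binding pockets in CNOT9 that link miRNA target recognition to silencing. The construct therefore presumably serves as a GFP-tagged point mutant for testing protein interactions in transfected Drosophila cells, although the record states its purpose only as insect expression of the mutant fragment.
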