Addgene plasmid #147853: pAc5.1B-EGFP-DmNot1_1467-1717-K1537S_W
Purpose: Insect Expression of DmNot1_1467-1717-K1537S
Depositing lab: Elisa Izaurralde. Depositing organization: Max Planck Institute for Developmental Biology. Publication: A DDX6-CNOT1 complex and W-binding pockets in CNOT9 reveal direct links between miRNA target recognition and silencing. Chen Y, Boland A, Kuzuoglu-Ozturk D, Bawankar P, Loh B, Chang CT, Weichenrieder O, Izaurralde E. Mol Cell. 2014 Jun 5;54(5):737-50. doi: 10.1016/j.molcel.2014.03.034. Epub 2014 Apr 24. PubMed 24768540.
Backbone
  Vector backbone: Unknown
  Vector type: Insect Expression
Growth in bacteria
  Bacterial resistance: Ampicillin, 100 μg/mL
  Growth temperature: 37°C
  Growth strain: DH5alpha
  Copy number: Low Copy
Gene/Insert
  Gene/Insert name: DmNot1_1467-1717-K1537S
  Species: D. melanogaster (fly)
  Entrez Gene: Not1 (a.k.a. Dmel_CG34407, CG1874, CG1884, CG34407, Dmel\CG34407, Dmel_CG1874, Dmel_CG1884, NOT, NOT1, anon-EST:Liang-1.29, anon-WO0118547.221, clone 1.29, not1)
  Cloning method: Unknown
Terms and licenses: Academic/Nonprofit Terms; Industry Terms: Not Available to Industry
Depositor comments: sequence given by NCBI: NM_001103772.2. Plasmids from this collection were made available to the research community and donated after the lab closed. Please note that the sequence provided by the depositing laboratory may be theoretical/predicted or based on Sanger sequencing results. There may be discrepancies between sequencing results obtained by Addgene and the depositor sequence. If an Addgene verified sequence is not available, please contact before placing your order to request that our lab fully sequence the plasmid.
How to cite: pAc5.1B-EGFP-DmNot1_1467-1717-K1537S_W was a gift from Elisa Izaurralde (Addgene plasmid # 147853 ; http://n2t.net/addgene:147853 ; RRID:Addgene_147853)
